Addgene plasmid #28044: Myc-Rab5A S34N
Depositing lab: Qing Zhong. Depositing organization: University of California, Berkeley. Publication: Rubicon controls endosome maturation as a Rab7 effector. Sun Q, Westphal W, Wong KN, Tan I, Zhong Q. Proc Natl Acad Sci U S A. 2010 Nov 9. 107(45):19338-43. 10.1073/pnas.1010554107 PubMed 20974968.
Backbone
  Vector backbone: pcDNA4/TO
  Backbone manufacturer: Invitrogen
  Backbone size w/o insert (bp): 5078
  Vector type: Mammalian Expression
  Selectable markers: Zeocin
Growth in bacteria
  Bacterial resistance: Ampicillin, 100 μg/mL
  Growth temperature: 37°C
  Growth strain: DH5alpha
  Copy number: High Copy
Gene/Insert
  Gene/Insert name: Rab5A
  Species: H. sapiens (human)
  Insert size (bp): 647
  Mutation: S34N
  Entrez Gene: RAB5A (a.k.a. RAB5)
  Tag / fusion protein: Myc (C terminal on insert)
  Cloning method: Restriction Enzyme
  Sequencing primers: 5′ CMV-F; 3′ BGH-rev
Terms and licenses: Academic/Nonprofit Terms; Industry Terms: Not Available to Industry
How to cite: Myc-Rab5A S34N was a gift from Qing Zhong (Addgene plasmid # 28044 ; http://n2t.net/addgene:28044 ; RRID:Addgene_28044)
