[The description below was written by a language model from this plasmid's Addgene catalogue record.]
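Description:
Myc-Rab5A S34N is a mammalian expression plasmid built on the commercial pcDNA4/TO backbone (about 5.1 kb without insert). It is maintained in E. coli as a high-copy plasmid under ampicillin selection, and it carries a Zeocin marker for selecting transfected mammalian cells. The record does not list the promoter explicitly, but pcDNA4/TO is generally known as a CMV-driven vector whose promoter contains tetracycline operator sites. Expression is therefore constitutive in ordinary cells and tetracycline-inducible in lines that express the Tet repressor. The CMV forward and BGH reverse sequencing primers in the record fit an insert placed between a CMV promoter and a BGH polyadenylation signal.

The payload is a roughly 650 bp insert encoding human RAB5A, a small GTPase of early endosomes, carrying the S34N substitution and fused to a Myc epitope tag. The record places the tag at the C-terminus of the insert, although the construct name could suggest an N-terminal position, so the orientation should be checked against the sequence. S34N is widely used as a dominant-negative form of Rab5, thought to favour the GDP-bound or nucleotide-free inactive state and to interfere with endogenous Rab5 activation. The Myc tag allows detection or immunoprecipitation of the mutant protein with anti-Myc antibodies. The associated publication concerns the control of endosome maturation by Rubicon acting as a Rab7 effector. In that context the plasmid is suited to expressing inactive Rab5A in cultured mammalian cells to test nucleotide-state-dependent interactions or to perturb early endosomal trafficking.
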