>Addgene plasmid #28044 | Myc-Rab5A S34N | addgene partial sequence | sequence record 34333 | 28044 with BGH-rev
TAGACTCGAGTCACAGATCCTCTTCTGAGATGAGTTTTTGTTCGCGGCCGCCGTTACTACAACACTGATT
CCTGGTTGGTTGTGTGGGTTCGGTAAGGTCTACTCCTCTTCCTCTGGCAGAATTTGCTCCTGGATTTTGT
GGTTCATTCTTTGGCAATTTTTTAGCTATTGCCATGAATATTTCATTTACATTCATTGATGTTTTAGCGG
ATGTCTCCATGAATAATAAACTATTGTCATCTGCATAGGACTGTGCTTCCTGGAAATCTACTGCTCTTTT
ATTTGCTAGGTCGGCCTTGTTTCCCGATAAAGCTATTACAATGTTAGGACTTGCTTGCCTCTGAAGTTCT
TTAACCCAATTTTTTGCTCTTGCAAAGGACTCCTCATTTGTGATATCATATACAACTATGGCTGCTTGTG
CTCCTCTGTAGTACATTGGTGCTAGGCTATGGTATCGTTCTTGACCAGCTGTATCCCATATTTCAAACTT
TACTGTAGTGTCATCAAGACATACAGTTTGGGTTAGAAAAGCAGCCCCAATGGTACTCTCTTGAAATTCA
TGAAATTGGCCTTTCACAAAACGAAGCACTAGGCTATTTTTGCCAACAGCAGACTCTCCCAGAAGTACTA
GTTTGAACTGGCATATTTTATTTCCAGTATTTGGCCCGTTGGGTCTTGTTGCGCCTCGACTAGCCATGGA
TCCGAGCTCGGTACCAAGCTTAAGTTTAAACGCTAGAGTCCGGANGCTGGATCGGTCCCGGTGTCTTCTA
TGGAGGTCAAAACAGCGTGGATGGCGTCTCCAGGCGATCTGACGGTTCACTAAACGAGCTCGTCGACGAT
CTCTATCACTGATAG
